Addgene plasmid #66917: pGEX-4T-1 mSesn1 (1189)
Purpose: bacterial expression of mouse Sesn2
Depositing lab: Michael Karin & Jun Hee Lee. Depositing organization: University of California, San Diego (UCSD). Publication: Maintenance of metabolic homeostasis by Sestrin2 and Sestrin3. Lee JH, Budanov AV, Talukdar S, Park EJ, Park HL, Park HW, Bandyopadhyay G, Li N, Aghajan M, Jang I, Wolfe AM, Perkins GA, Ellisman MH, Bier E, Scadeng M, Foretz M, Viollet B, Olefsky J, Karin M. Cell Metab. 2012 Sep 5;16(3):311-21. doi: 10.1016/j.cmet.2012.08.004. PubMed 22958918.
Backbone
  Vector backbone: pGEX-4T-1
  Vector type: Bacterial Expression
Growth in bacteria
  Bacterial resistance: Ampicillin, 100 μg/mL
  Growth temperature: 37°C
  Growth strain: DH5alpha
  Copy number: Unknown
Gene/Insert
  Gene/Insert name: Sesn1
  Species: M. musculus (mouse)
  Entrez Gene: Sesn1 (a.k.a. 1110002G11Rik, Pa26, Sest1)
  Promoter: tac
  Tag / fusion protein: GST (N terminal on backbone)
  Cloning method: Unknown
  Sequencing primers: 5′ pGEX5'; 3′ pGEX3'
Terms and licenses: Academic/Nonprofit Terms; Industry Terms: Not Available to Industry
How to cite: pGEX-4T-1 mSesn1 (1189) was a gift from Michael Karin & Jun Hee Lee (Addgene plasmid # 66917 ; http://n2t.net/addgene:66917 ; RRID:Addgene_66917)
