[The description below was written by a language model from this plasmid's Addgene catalogue record and pLannotate feature annotations shown in this document.]
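Description:
pGEX-4T-1 mSesn1 (1189) is a bacterial expression plasmid built on the pGEX-4T-1 backbone for producing mouse Sestrin1 as a glutathione S-transferase fusion protein in E. coli. The sequenced record is 6,423 nt. It replicates from a ColE1/pMB1-type origin and is selected with ampicillin through the β-lactamase (AmpR) gene driven by its own promoter. Short annotated fragments of bom, rop and an RSF-type origin are backbone remnants rather than functional modules.

The expression cassette consists of the tac promoter, a strong trp/lac hybrid, followed by a lac operator, the Schistosoma japonicum GST coding sequence, and then the mouse Sesn1 open reading frame (also known as Pa26) immediately downstream, so that GST sits at the N terminus of the fusion. The plasmid also carries lacI with its own promoter. The repressor binds the operator to keep the fusion silent until transcription is induced with IPTG. A lac promoter/operator and lacZα segment next to lacI are also part of the backbone. The GST moiety allows affinity capture of the fusion on glutathione resin. The pGEX-4T series normally places a thrombin cleavage site between GST and the insert, but no such site is annotated in the feature table.

The catalogue purpose line says "bacterial expression of mouse Sesn2", whereas the plasmid name, the insert field, the gene link and the sequence annotation all identify the insert as Sesn1, so the purpose line appears to be an error. The plasmid is suited to making recombinant GST-Sestrin1 for purification, pull-down or other biochemical assays. The cloning method is not recorded.
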