Features (pLannotate 1.2.2; 18 found; start..end, strand, type, name):
      2..110     +  rep_origin     RSF ori (fragment): Plasmids containing the RSF 1030 origin of replication can be propagated in E. coli cells that contain additional plasmids with compatible origins.
    115..166     -  misc_feature   bom (fragment): basis of mobility region from pBR322
    173..250     +  promoter       lacI promoter: lacI
    251..1333    +  CDS            lacI: lac repressor; lacI; The lac repressor binds to the lac operator to inhibit transcription in E. coli. This inhibition can be relieved by adding lactose or isopropyl-β-D-thiogalactopyranoside (IPTG).
   1346..1367    +  protein_bind   CAP binding site: CAP binding activates transcription in the presence of cAMP. E. coli catabolite activator protein
   1382..1412    +  promoter       lac promoter: promoter for the E. coli lac operon
   1420..1436    +  protein_bind   lac operator: The lac repressor binds to the lac operator to inhibit transcription in E. coli. This inhibition can be relieved by adding lactose or isopropyl-β-D-thiogalactopyranoside (IPTG). lac repressor encoded by lacI
   1456..1629    +  CDS            lacZα: LacZα fragment of β-galactosidase; lacZ fragment
   1893..2009    -  CDS            yciV (fragment): RNAAM_ECOLI - Also known as trpH From Escherichia coli (strain K12).
   2085..2113    +  promoter       tac promoter: strong E. coli promoter; hybrid between the trp and lac UV5 promoters
   2121..2137    +  protein_bind   lac operator: The lac repressor binds to the lac operator to inhibit transcription in E. coli. This inhibition can be relieved by adding lactose or isopropyl-β-D-thiogalactopyranoside (IPTG). lac repressor encoded by lacI
   2160..2813    +  CDS            GST26_SCHJA: Experimental evidence at protein level: Swiss-Prot protein existence level 1. GST isoenzymes appear to play a central role in the parasite detoxification system. Other functions are also suspected including a role in increasing the solubility of haematin in the parasite gut. From Schistosoma japonicum (Blood fluke).
   2838..4313    +  CDS            Sesn1: SESN1_MOUSE - Also known as Pa26 From Mus musculus (Mouse).
   4342..4381    +  CDS            rop (fragment): Rop protein, which maintains plasmids at low copy number; rop
   4483..4523    +  misc_feature   bom (fragment): basis of mobility region from pBR322
   4628..4732    +  promoter       AmpR promoter: bla
   4733..5593    +  CDS            AmpR: β-lactamase; bla; confers resistance to ampicillin, carbenicillin, and related antibiotics
   5764..6352    +  rep_origin     ori: high-copy-number ColE1/pMB1/pBR322/pUC origin of replication
>Addgene plasmid #66917 | pGEX-4T-1 mSesn1 (1189) | addgene full sequence | sequence record 200646 | Addgene NGS Result
GTTATCCCCTGATTCTGTGGATAACCGTATTACCGCCTTTGAGTGAGCTGATACCGCTCGCCGCAGCCGA
ACGACCGAGCGCAGCGAGTCAGTGAGCGAGGAAGCGGAAGAGCGCCTGATGCGGTATTTTCTCCTTACGC
ATCTGTGCGGTATTTCACACCGCATAAATTCCGACACCATCGAATGGCGCAAAACCTTTCGCGGTATGGC
ATGATAGCGCCCGGAAGAGAGTCAATTCAGGGTGGTGAATGTGAAACCAGTAACGTTATACGATGTCGCA
GAGTATGCCGGTGTCTCTTATCAGACCGTTTCCCGCGTGGTGAACCAGGCCAGCCACGTTTCTGCGAAAA
CGCGGGAAAAAGTGGAAGCGGCGATGGCGGAGCTGAATTACATTCCCAACCGCGTGGCACAACAACTGGC
GGGCAAACAGTCGTTGCTGATTGGCGTTGCCACCTCCAGTCTGGCCCTGCACGCGCCGTCGCAAATTGTC
GCGGCGATTAAATCTCGCGCCGATCAACTGGGTGCCAGCGTGGTGGTGTCGATGGTAGAACGAAGCGGCG
TCGAAGCCTGTAAAGCGGCGGTGCACAATCTTCTCGCGCAACGCGTCAGTGGGCTGATCATTAACTATCC
GCTGGATGACCAGGATGCCATTGCTGTGGAAGCTGCCTGCACTAATGTTCCGGCGTTATTTCTTGATGTC
TCTGACCAGACACCCATCAACAGTATTATTTTCTCCCATGAAGACGGTACGCGACTGGGCGTGGAGCATC
TGGTCGCATTGGGTCACCAGCAAATCGCGCTGTTAGCGGGCCCATTAAGTTCTGTCTCGGCGCGTCTGCG
TCTGGCTGGCTGGCATAAATATCTCACTCGCAATCAAATTCAGCCGATAGCGGAACGGGAAGGCGACTGG
AGTGCCATGTCCGGTTTTCAACAAACCATGCAAATGCTGAATGAGGGCATCGTTCCCACTGCGATGCTGG
TTGCCAACGATCAGATGGCGCTGGGCGCAATGCGCGCCATTACCGAGTCCGGGCTGCGCGTTGGTGCGGA
TATCTCGGTAGTGGGATACGACGATACCGAAGACAGCTCATGTTATATCCCGCCGTTAACCACCATCAAA
CAGGATTTTCGCCTGCTGGGGCAAACCAGCGTGGACCGCTTGCTGCAACTCTCTCAGGGCCAGGCGGTGA
AGGGCAATCAGCTGTTGCCCGTCTCACTGGTGAAAAGAAAAACCACCCTGGCGCCCAATACGCAAACCGC
CTCTCCCCGCGCGTTGGCCGATTCATTAATGCAGCTGGCACGACAGGTTTCCCGACTGGAAAGCGGGCAG
TGAGCGCAACGCAATTAATGTAAGTTAGCTCACTCATTAGGCACCCCAGGCTTTACACTTTATGCTTCCG
GCTCGTATGTTGTGTGGAATTGTGAGCGGATAACAATTTCACACAGGAAACAGCTATGACCATGATTACG
GATTCACTGGCCGTCGTTTTACAACGTCGTGACTGGGAAAACCCTGGCGTTACCCAACTTAATCGCCTTG
CAGCACATCCCCCTTTCGCCAGCTGGCGTAATAGCGAAGAGGCCCGCACCGATCGCCCTTCCCAACAGTT
GCGCAGCCTGAATGGCGAATGGCGCTTTGCCTGGTTTCCGGCACCAGAAGCGGTGCCGGAAAGCTGGCTG
GAGTGCGATCTTCCTGAGGCCGATACTGTCGTCGTCCCCTCAAACTGGCAGATGCACGGTTACGATGCGC
CCATCTACACCAACGTGACCTATCCCATTACGGTCAATCCGCCGTTTGTTCCCACGGAGAATCCGACGGG
TTGTTACTCGCTCACATTTAATGTTGATGAAAGCTGGCTACAGGAAGGCCAGACGCGAATTATTTTTGAT
GGCGTTGGAATTAGCTTATCGACTGCACGGTGCACCAATGCTTCTGGCGTCAGGCAGCCATCGGAAGCTG
TGGTATGGCTGTGCAGGTCGTAAATCACTGCATAATTCGTGTCGCTCAAGGCGCACTCCCGTTCTGGATA
ATGTTTTTTGCGCCGACATCATAACGGTTCTGGCAAATATTCTGAAATGAGCTGTTGACAATTAATCATC
GGCTCGTATAATGTGTGGAATTGTGAGCGGATAACAATTTCACACAGGAAACAGTATTCATGTCCCCTAT
ACTAGGTTATTGGAAAATTAAGGGCCTTGTGCAACCCACTCGACTTCTTTTGGAATATCTTGAAGAAAAA
TATGAAGAGCATTTGTATGAGCGCGATGAAGGTGATAAATGGCGAAACAAAAAGTTTGAATTGGGTTTGG
AGTTTCCCAATCTTCCTTATTATATTGATGGTGATGTTAAATTAACACAGTCTATGGCCATCATACGTTA
TATAGCTGACAAGCACAACATGTTGGGTGGTTGTCCAAAAGAGCGTGCAGAGATTTCAATGCTTGAAGGA
GCGGTTTTGGATATTAGATACGGTGTTTCGAGAATTGCATATAGTAAAGACTTTGAAACTCTCAAAGTTG
ATTTTCTTAGCAAGCTACCTGAAATGCTGAAAATGTTCGAAGATCGTTTATGTCATAAAACATATTTAAA
TGGTGATCATGTAACCCATCCTGACTTCATGTTGTATGACGCTCTTGATGTTGTTTTATACATGGACCCA
ATGTGCCTGGATGCGTTCCCAAAATTAGTTTGTTTTAAAAAACGTATTGAAGCTATCCCACAAATTGATA
AGTACTTGAAATCCAGCAAGTATATAGCATGGCCTTTGCAGGGCTGGCAAGCCACGTTTGGTGGTGGCGA
CCATCCTCCAAAATCGGATCTGGTTCCGCGTGGATCCATGCGCCTGGCCGCCGCGTCGAACGAGGCGTAC
GCAGCCTCGCTGGCTGTCTCCGAGCTGCTGAGCTGCCACCAGTGCGGCGGGGACCGCGGCCAGGACGAGG
AACTTGGAATCAGAATCCCTCGGCCACTAGGACACGGACCAAGCAGGTTCATCCCAGAGAAGGAGATGCT
GCAGGTGGGCAGTGAAGACGCACAGATGCATGCGTTATTTGCAGACTCCTTTGCTGCTTTGGGTCGTCTG
GATAACATCACATTAGTGATGGTTTTCCATCCACAATATTTAGAAAGTTTCTTAAAGACTCAACACTACC
TACTACAAATGGATGGGCCATTACCCCTCCATTATCGGCACTACATTGGAATCATGGCGGCAGCGAGGCA
TCAGTGTTCCTACCTGGTGAATCTGCATGTCAGTGACTTTCTTCATGTTGGTGGGGACCCCAAGTGGCTC
AATGGTTTAGAGAATGCTCCTCAAAAACTGCAGAACTTAGGAGAACTTAACAAAGTGTTAGCCCATAGGC
CTTGGCTGATTACCAAAGAACATATCGAGGGCCTTCTGAAAGCAGAGGAGCACAGCTGGTCTCTCGCCGA
GCTGGTCCATGCCGTGGTTCTGCTCACACACTACCACTCTCTTGCCTCCTTCACATTTGGCTGTGGAATT
AGTCCAGAGATTCATTGCGATGGTGGCCACACCTTCAGACCGCCTTCTGTTAGTAACTACTGCATCTGTG
ACATTACAAATGGCAATCACAGTGTGGATGAGATGCAAGTCAACTCAGCAGGAAATGCTTCGGTAAGTGA
TTCCTTCTTTGAGGTGGAAGCTCTCATGGAAAAGATGAGGCAGTTACAGGAATGCCGAGAGGAGGAGGAG
GCTAGCCAGGAGGAGATGGCGTCGCGGTTTGAGATGGAAAAGAGAGAGAGCATGTTTGTCTTCTCTTCGG
ACGATGATGAAGTTACACCAGCAAGAGATGTGTCTCGGCACTTTGAGGACACTAGTTACGGCTACAAGGA
TTTCTCCAGACACGGGATGCATGTCCCAACGTTTCGTGTCCAGGACTACTGCTGGGAAGACCATGGTTAC
TCTCTGGTGAATCGTCTCTATCCAGATGTGGGACAGTTAATTGATGAGAAATTTCACATTCCTTACAATC
TAACTTACAATACTATGGCCATGCACAAAGATGTTGATACCTCAATGCTCAGACGGGCTATCTGGAACTA
TATCCACTGCATGTTTGGAATACGATACGACGACTATGACTATGGGGAAATTAACCAGCTGCTGGATCGT
AGCTTTAAAGTTTACATCAAAACCGTCGTGTGCACTCCTGAAAAGGTTACCAAAAGGATGTATGACAGCT
TCTGGAGGCAGTTCAAGCACTCTGAGAAGGTCCATGTTAATCTGCTTCTTATAGAAGCTAGGATGCAAGC
AGAACTCCTGTATGCTCTGAGAGCCATTACCCGGTATATGACCTGAGAATTCATCGTGACTGACTGACGA
TCTGCCTCGCGCGTTTCGGTGATGACGGTGAAAACCTCTGACACATGCAGCTCCCGGAGACGGTCACAGC
TTGTCTGTAAGCGGATGCCGGGAGCAGACAAGCCCGTCAGGGCGCGTCAGCGGGTGTTGGCGGGTGTCGG
GGCGCAGCCATGACCCAGTCACGTAGCGATAGCGGAGTGTATAATTCTTGAAGACGAAAGGGCCTCGTGA
TACGCCTATTTTTATAGGTTAATGTCATGATAATAATGGTTTCTTAGACGTCAGGTGGCACTTTTCGGGG
AAATGTGCGCGGAACCCCTATTTGTTTATTTTTCTAAATACATTCAAATATGTATCCGCTCATGAGACAA
TAACCCTGATAAATGCTTCAATAATATTGAAAAAGGAAGAGTATGAGTATTCAACATTTCCGTGTCGCCC
TTATTCCCTTTTTTGCGGCATTTTGCCTTCCTGTTTTTGCTCACCCAGAAACGCTGGTGAAAGTAAAAGA
TGCTGAAGATCAGTTGGGTGCACGAGTGGGTTACATCGAACTGGATCTCAACAGCGGTAAGATCCTTGAG
AGTTTTCGCCCCGAAGAACGTTTTCCAATGATGAGCACTTTTAAAGTTCTGCTATGTGGCGCGGTATTAT
CCCGTGTTGACGCCGGGCAAGAGCAACTCGGTCGCCGCATACACTATTCTCAGAATGACTTGGTTGAGTA
CTCACCAGTCACAGAAAAGCATCTTACGGATGGCATGACAGTAAGAGAATTATGCAGTGCTGCCATAACC
ATGAGTGATAACACTGCGGCCAACTTACTTCTGACAACGATCGGAGGACCGAAGGAGCTAACCGCTTTTT
TGCACAACATGGGGGATCATGTAACTCGCCTTGATCGTTGGGAACCGGAGCTGAATGAAGCCATACCAAA
CGACGAGCGTGACACCACGATGCCTGCAGCAATGGCAACAACGTTGCGCAAACTATTAACTGGCGAACTA
CTTACTCTAGCTTCCCGGCAACAATTAATAGACTGGATGGAGGCGGATAAAGTTGCAGGACCACTTCTGC
GCTCGGCCCTTCCGGCTGGCTGGTTTATTGCTGATAAATCTGGAGCCGGTGAGCGTGGGTCTCGCGGTAT
CATTGCAGCACTGGGGCCAGATGGTAAGCCCTCCCGTATCGTAGTTATCTACACGACGGGGAGTCAGGCA
ACTATGGATGAACGAAATAGACAGATCGCTGAGATAGGTGCCTCACTGATTAAGCATTGGTAACTGTCAG
ACCAAGTTTACTCATATATACTTTAGATTGATTTAAAACTTCATTTTTAATTTAAAAGGATCTAGGTGAA
GATCCTTTTTGATAATCTCATGACCAAAATCCCTTAACGTGAGTTTTCGTTCCACTGAGCGTCAGACCCC
GTAGAAAAGATCAAAGGATCTTCTTGAGATCCTTTTTTTCTGCGCGTAATCTGCTGCTTGCAAACAAAAA
AACCACCGCTACCAGCGGTGGTTTGTTTGCCGGATCAAGAGCTACCAACTCTTTTTCCGAAGGTAACTGG
CTTCAGCAGAGCGCAGATACCAAATACTGTCCTTCTAGTGTAGCCGTAGTTAGGCCACCACTTCAAGAAC
TCTGTAGCACCGCCTACATACCTCGCTCTGCTAATCCTGTTACCAGTGGCTGCTGCCAGTGGCGATAAGT
CGTGTCTTACCGGGTTGGACTCAAGACGATAGTTACCGGATAAGGCGCAGCGGTCGGGCTGAACGGGGGG
TTCGTGCACACAGCCCAGCTTGGAGCGAACGACCTACACCGAACTGAGATACCTACAGCGTGAGCTATGA
GAAAGCGCCACGCTTCCCGAAGGGAGAAAGGCGGACAGGTATCCGGTAAGCGGCAGGGTCGGAACAGGAG
AGCGCACGAGGGAGCTTCCAGGGGGAAACGCCTGGTATCTTTATAGTCCTGTCGGGTTTCGCCACCTCTG
ACTTGAGCGTCGATTTTTGTGATGCTCGTCAGGGGGGCGGAGCCTATGGAAAAACGCCAGCAACGCGGCC
TTTTTACGGTTCCTGGCCTTTTGCTGGCCTTTTGCTCACATGTTCTTTCCTGC
